>Addgene plasmid #8953 | Rc/CMV cyclin D2 K112E HA | addgene partial sequence | sequence record 17478 | T7 5'-TAATACGACTCACTATAGGG-3'
ACGGGCCGCCAGAAATTCGGGGGCGCAGTAGCAGCGAGCAGCAGAGTCCGCACGCTCCGGCGAGGGGCAG
AAGAGCGCGAGGGAGCGCGGGGCAGCAGAAGCGAGAGCCGAGCGCGGACCCAGCCAGGACCCACAGCCCT
CCCCAGCTGCCCAGGAAGAGCCCCAGCCATGGAGCTGCTGTGCCACGAGGTGGACCCGGTCCGCAGGGCC
GTGCGGGACCGCAACCTGCTCCGAGACGACCGCGTCCTGCAGAACCTGCTCACCATCGAGGAGCGCTACC
TTCCGCAGTGCTCCTACTTCAAGTGCGTGCAGAAGGACATCCAACCCTACATGCGCAGAATGGTGGCCAC
CTGGATGCTGGAGGTCTGTGAGGAACAGAAGTGCGAAGAAGAGGTCTTCCCTCTGGCCATGAATTACCTG
GACCGTTTCTTGGCTGGGGTCCCGACTCCGAAGTCCCATCTGCAACTCCTGGGTGCTGTCTGCATGTTCC
TGGCCTCCGAACTCAAAGAGACTAGTCCGCTGACCGCGGAGAAGCTGTGCATTTACACCGACAACTCCAT
CAAGCCTCAGGAGCTGCTGGAGTGGGAACTGGTGGTGCTGGGGAAGTTGAAGTGGAACCTGGCAGCTGTC
ACTCCTCATGACTTCATTGAGCACATCTTGCGCAAGCTGCCCCAGCAGCGGGAGAAGCTGTCTCT
