[The description below was written by a language model from this plasmid's Addgene catalogue record.]
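Description:
Rc/CMV cyclin D2 K112E HA is a mammalian expression plasmid built on the pRc/CMV backbone (about 5.5 kb without insert). It is propagated in E. coli as a high-copy plasmid under ampicillin selection, and it carries a neomycin resistance marker so that transfected mammalian cells can be selected with G418, allowing stable as well as transient expression. As the backbone name indicates, expression of the insert is expected to be driven by the cytomegalovirus immediate-early promoter, although the record gives no feature table and does not separately list the promoter, polyadenylation signal or origins of replication. A T7 primer site upstream of the insert is recorded for sequencing.

The payload is an approximately 1 kb human cyclin D2 (CCND2) coding sequence cloned between HindIII and XbaI sites, both of which are retained. The protein carries an HA epitope tag at its C terminus for detection or immunoprecipitation, and it bears a K112E point mutation located in the cyclin box, the conserved domain through which cyclins engage their cyclin-dependent kinase partners. The record does not state the functional consequence of the substitution. The plasmid is derived from a parental wild-type Rc/CMV cyclin D2 construct. Based on the associated study, it was used to dissect how different activities of D-type cyclins counteract suppression of proliferation by the retinoblastoma protein pRb, with the mutant serving as a comparison to wild-type cyclin D2 in mammalian cell assays.
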