Addgene plasmid #8953: Rc/CMV cyclin D2 K112E HA
Depositing lab: Philip Hinds. Depositing organization: Tufts Medical Center. Publication: Multiple functions of D-type cyclins can antagonize pRb-mediated suppression of proliferation. Baker GL, Landis MW, Hinds PW. Cell Cycle. 2005 Feb . 4(2):330-8. 10.4161/cc.4.2.1485 PubMed 15684604.
Backbone
  Vector backbone: pRc/CMV
  Backbone size w/o insert (bp): 5542
  Vector type: Mammalian Expression
  Selectable markers: Neomycin (select with G418)
Growth in bacteria
  Bacterial resistance: Ampicillin, 100 μg/mL
  Growth temperature: 37°C
  Growth strain: DH5alpha
  Copy number: High Copy
Gene/Insert
  Gene/Insert name: cyclin D2
  Species: H. sapiens (human)
  Insert size (bp): 1000
  Mutation: K112E: point mutation in cyclin box
  Entrez Gene: CCND2 (a.k.a. KIAK0002, MPPH3)
  Tag / fusion protein: HA (C terminal on insert)
  Cloning method: Restriction Enzyme; 5′ cloning site HindIII (not destroyed); 3′ cloning site XbaI (not destroyed)
  Sequencing primers: 5′ T7
Terms and licenses: Academic/Nonprofit Terms; Industry Terms: Not Available to Industry
Depositor comments: For parent plasmid information, see Author's Map link for Rc/CMV cyclin D2.
How to cite: Rc/CMV cyclin D2 K112E HA was a gift from Philip Hinds (Addgene plasmid # 8953 ; http://n2t.net/addgene:8953 ; RRID:Addgene_8953)
